>Addgene plasmid #90305 | pET28b-sad1-D159A | addgene full sequence | sequence record 182852 | Addgene NGS Result
TAATACGACTCACTATAGGGGAATTGTGAGCGGATAACAATTCCCCTCTAGAAATAATTTTGTTTAACTT
TAAGAAGGAGATATACCATGGGCAGCAGCCATCATCATCATCATCACAGCAGCGGCCTGGTGCCGCGCGG
CAGCCATATGGCTAGCATGACTGGTGGACAGCAAATGGGTCGGGATCCCATGGAGGTTGATAACAAAAGG
AGACATTCAGAAGATGAGTTAAAACAGGAGGCAGTAAAAAAGATAAAGTCTCAGGAACCAAACTATGCCT
ATCTTGAGACTGTAGTAAGAGAAAAACTAGATTTCGATTCTGAGAAAATTTGCTGCATTACTCTGTCCCC
TTTGAATGTATATTGTTGCCTCGTGTGTGGACATTATTATCAGGGGAGACATGAAAAGAGTCCTGCTTTC
ATACATTCAATTGATGAAAACCATCACGTCTTCTTGAATTTGACAAGTTTGAAGTTTTACATGTTGCCGC
AAAATGTCCAAATTTTACATGACGGTGAGGTTCAATTGTTGAACAGCATAAAATTTGCAGCTTATCCGAC
TTATTGTCCAAAAGATCTAGAAGATTTTCCGAGACAGTGTTTTGATTTGAGCAATCGCACATATCTGAAT
GGATTTATAGGGTTCACCAATGCGGCAACTTATGCGTATGCGCATAGTGTATTGCTTTTGATATCGCACA
TGGTTCCAGTGCGGGACCACTTCCTACTGAATCATTTTGATAATCAAGGGGAATTTATCAAAAGGTTATC
CATATGTGTAAAGAAAATTTGGTCCCCTAAACTATTCAAACATCATCTTTCAGTTGACGATTTTGTATCC
TATTTGAAAGTTAGAGAAGGTTTAAATTTAAATCCTATAGACCCGCGTCTCTTCCTTTTGTGGCTATTCA
ATAAAATTTGCTCGTCCTCGAACGACTTAAAGTCAATTTTAAACCATTCTTGTAAAGGCAAAGTAAAGAT
AGCAAAAGTTGAAAATAAGCCTGAGGCCAGTGAGTCTGTTACAGGAAAAGTCATTGTCAAACCATTTTGG
GTTCTGACTCTCGATTTGCCGGAGTTTTCACCCTTTGAAGATGGCAACAGCGTTGATGATCTCCCACAAA
TAAATATCACTAAATTATTGACTAAATTTACTAAGTCAAGAAGCTCCTCTACTAGCACCGTTTTTGAACT
AACGCGATTACCGCAGTTTTTAATATTTCATTTCAATAGGTTTGACCGTAACAGTGATCATCCTGTCAAA
AATAGAAACCAAACGTTGGTGGAATTTTCCAGTGAACTTGAAATTTTGCACGTCAAGTATCGCTTAAAAG
CAAATGTGGTCCATGTGGTCATTAAACAACCATCCACAGATGGAAACGCATTTAATGGTGATGAAAAAAG
CCATTGGATTACTCAGCTGTATGATAACAAAAGTGAAAAATGGATAGAAATAGATGGCATAAATACGACA
GAGAGAGAAGCCGAGCTTTTATTTTTGAAGGAAACGTTTATACAAGTATGGGAAAAGCAAGAGTGACTCG
AGCACCACCACCACCACCACTGAGATCCGGCTGCTAACAAAGCCCGAAAGGAAGCTGAGTTGGCTGCTGC
CACCGCTGAGCAATAACTAGCATAACCCCTTGGGGCCTCTAAACGGGTCTTGAGGGGTTTTTTGCTGAAA
GGAGGAACTATATCCGGATTGGCGAATGGG
[124 nt withheld, positions 1711-1834]
C
[91 nt withheld, positions 1836-1926]
A
[49 nt withheld, positions 1928-1976]
CCTTTGACGTTGGAGTCCACGTTCTTT
[37 nt withheld, positions 2004-2040]
ACCCTATCTCGGTCTATTCTTTTGATTTATAAGGGATTTTGCCGATTTCGGCCTATTGGTTAAAAAATGA
GCTGATTTAACAAAAATTTAACGCGAATTTTAACAAAATATTAACGCTTACAATTTAGGTGGCACTTTTC
GGGGAAATGTGCGCGGAACCCCTATTTGTTTATTTTTCTAAATACATTCAAATATGTATCCGCTCATGAA
TTAATTCTTAGAAAAACTCATCGAGCATCAAATGAAACTGCAATTTATTCATATCAGGATTATCAATACC
ATATTTTTGAAAAAGCCGTTTCTGTAATGAAGGAGAAAACTCACCGAGGCAGTTCCATAGGATGGCAAGA
TCCTGGTATCGGTCTGCGATTCCGACTCGTCCAACATCAATACAACCTATTAATTTCCCCTCGTCAAAAA
TAAGGTTATCAAGTGAGAAATCACCATGAGTGACGACTGAATCCGGTGAGAATGGCAAAAGTTTATGCAT
TTCTTTCCAGACTTGTTCAACAGGCCAGCCATTACGCTCGTCATCAAAATCACTCGCATCAACCAAACCG
TTATTCATTCGTGATTGCGCCTGAGCGAGACGAAATACGCGATCGCTGTTAAAAGGACAATTACAAACAG
GAATCGAATGCAACCGGCGCAGGAACACTGCCAGCGCATCAACAATATTTTCACCTGAATCAGGATATTC
TTCTAATACCTGGAATGCTGTTTTCCCGGGGATCGCAGTGGTGAGTAACCATGCATCATCAGGAGTACGG
ATAAAATGCTTGATGGTCGGAAGAGGCATAAATTCCGTCAGCCAGTTTAGTCTGACCATCTCATCTGTAA
CATCATTGGCAACGCTACCTTTGCCATGTTTCAGAAACAACTCTGGCGCATCGGGCTTCCCATACAATCG
ATAGATTGTCGCACCTGATTGCCCGACATTATCGCGAGCCCATTTATACCCATATAAATCAGCATCCATG
TTGGAATTTAATCGCGGCCTAGAGCAAGACGTTTCCCGTTGAATATGGCTCATAACACCCCTTGTATTAC
TGTTTATGTAAGCAGACAGTTTTATTGTTCATGACCAAAATCCCTTAACGTGAGTTTTCGTTCCACTGAG
CGTCAGACCCCGTAGAAAAGATCAAAGGATCTTCTTGAGATCCTTTTTTTCTGCGCGTAATCTGCTGCTT
GCAAACAAAAAAACCACCGCTACCAGCGGTGGTTTGTTTGCCGGATCAAGAGCTACCAACTCTTTTTCCG
AAGGTAACTGGCTTCAGCAGAGCGCAGATACCAAATACTGTCCTTCTAGTGTAGCCGTAGTTAGGCCACC
ACTTCAAGAACTCTGTAGCACCGCCTACATACCTCGCTCTGCTAATCCTGTTACCAGTGGCTGCTGCCAG
TGGCGATAAGTCGTGTCTTACCGGGTTGGACTCAAGACGATAGTTACCGGATAAGGCGCAGCGGTCGGGC
TGAACGGGGGGTTCGTGCACACAGCCCAGCTTGGAGCGAACGACCTACACCGAACTGAGATACCTACAGC
GTGAGCTATGAGAAAGCGCCACGCTTCCCGAAGGGAGAAAGGCGGACAGGTATCCGGTAAGCGGCAGGGT
CGGAACAGGAGAGCGCACGAGGGAGCTTCCAGGGGGAAACGCCTGGTATCTTTATAGTCCTGTCGGGTTT
CGCCACCTCTGACTTGAGCGTCGATTTTTGTGATGCTCGTCAGGGGGGCGGAGCCTATGGAAAAACGCCA
GCAACGCGGCCTTTTTACGGTTCCTGGCCTTTTGCTGGCCTTTTGCTCACATGTTCTTTCCTGCGTTATC
CCCTGATTCTGTGGATAACCGTATTACCGCCTTTGAGTGAGCTGATACCGCTCGCCGCAGCCGAACGACC
GAGCGCAGCGAGTCAGTGAGCGAGGAAGCGGAAGAGCGCCTGATGCGGTATTTTCTCCTTACGCATCTGT
GCGGTATTTCACACCGCAATGGTGCACTCTCAGTACAATCTGCTCTGATGCCGCATAGTTAAGCCAGTAT
ACACTCCGCTATCGCTACGTGACTGGGTCATGGCTGCGCCCCGACACCCGCCAACACCCGCTGACGCGCC
CTGACGGGCTTGTCTGCTCCCGGCATCCGCTTACAGACAAGCTGTGACCGTCTCCGGGAGCTGCATGTGT
CAGAGGTTTTCACCGTCATCACCGAAACGCGCGAGGCAGCTGCGGTAAAGCTCATCAGCGTGGTCGTGAA
GCGATTCACAGATGTCTGCCTGTTCATCCGCGTCCAGCTCGTTGAGTTTCTCCAGAAGCGTTAATGTCTG
GCTTCTGATAAAGCGGGCCATGTTAAGGGCGGTTTTTTCCTGTTTGGTCACTGATGCCTCCGTGTAAGGG
GGATTTCTGTTCATGGGGGTAATGATACCGATGAAACGAGAGAGGATGCTCACGATACGGGTTACTGATG
ATGAACATGCCCGGTTACTGGAACGTTGTGAGGGTAAACAACTGGCGGTATGGATGCGGCGGGACCAGAG
AAAAATCACTCAGGGTCAATGCCAGCGCTTCGTTAATACAGATGTAGGTGTTCCACAGGGTAGCCAGCAG
CATCCTGCGATGCAGATCCGGAACATAATGGTGCAGGGCGCTGACTTCCGCGTTTCCAGACTTTACGAAA
CACGGAAACCGAAGACCATTCATGTTGTTGCTCAGGTCGCAGACGTTTTGCAGCAGCAGTCGCTTCACGT
TCGCTCGCGTATCGGTGATTCATTCTGCTAACCAGTAAGGCAACCCCGCCAGCCTAGCCGGGTCCTCAAC
GACAGGAGCACGATCATGCGCACCCGTGGGGCCGCCATGCCGGCGATAATGGCCTGCTTCTCGCCGAAAC
GTTTGGTGGCGGGACCAGTGACGAAGGCTTGAGCGAGGGCGTGCAAGATTCCGAATACCGCAAGCGACAG
GCCGATCATCGTCGCGCTCCAGCGAAAGCGGTCCTCGCCGAAAATGACCCAGAGCGCTGCCGGCACCTGT
CCTACGAGTTGCATGATAAAGAAGACAGTCATAAGTGCGGCGACGATAGTCATGCCCCGCGCCCACCGGA
AGGAGCTGACTGGGTTGAAGGCTCTCAAGGGCATCGGTCGAGATCCCGGTGCCTAATGAGTGAGCTAACT
TACATTAATTGCGTTGCGCTCACTGCCCGCTTTCCAGTCGGGAAACCTGTCGTGCCAGCTGCATTAATGA
ATCGGCCAACGCGCGGGGAGAGGCGGTTTGCGTATTGGGCGCCAGGGTGGTTTTTCTTTTCACCAGTGAG
ACGGGCAACAGCTGATTGCCCTTCACCGCCTGGCCCTGAGAGAGTTGCAGCAAGCGGTCCACGCTGGTTT
GCCCCAGCAGGCGAAAATCCTGTTTGATGGTGGTTAACGGCGGGATATAACATGAGCTGTCTTCGGTATC
GTCGTATCCCACTACCGAGATATCCGCACCAACGCGCAGCCCGGACTCGGTAATGGCGCGCATTGCGCCC
AGCGCCATCTGATCGTTGGCAACCAGCATCGCAGTGGGAACGATGCCCTCATTCAGCATTTGCATGGTTT
GTTGAAAACCGGACATGGCACTCCAGTCGCCTTCCCGTTCCGCTATCGGCTGAATTTGATTGCGAGTGAG
ATATTTATGCCAGCCAGCCAGACGCAGACGCGCCGAGACAGAACTTAATGGGCCCGCTAACAGCGCGATT
TGCTGGTGACCCAATGCGACCAGATGCTCCACGCCCAGTCGCGTACCGTCTTCATGGGAGAAAATAATAC
TGTTGATGGGTGTCTGGTCAGAGACATCAAGAAATAACGCCGGAACATTAGTGCAGGCAGCTTCCACAGC
AATGGCATCCTGGTCATCCAGCGGATAGTTAATGATCAGCCCACTGACGCGTTGCGCGAGAAGATTGTGC
ACCGCCGCTTTACAGGCTTCGACGCCGCTTCGTTCTACCATCGACACCACCACGCTGGCACCCAGTTGAT
CGGCGCGAGATTTAATCGCCGCGACAATTTGCGACGGCGCGTGCAGGGCCAGACTGGAGGTGGCAACGCC
AATCAGCAACGACTGTTTGCCCGCCAGTTGTTGTGCCACGCGGTTGGGAATGTAATTCAGCTCCGCCATC
GCCGCTTCCACTTTTTCCCGCGTTTTCGCAGAAACGTGGCTGGCCTGGTTCACCACGCGGGAAACGGTCT
GATAAGAGACACCGGCATACTCTGCGACATCGTATAACGTTACTGGTTTCACATTCACCACCCTGAATTG
ACTCTCTTCCGGGCGCTATCATGCCATACCGCGAAAGGTTTTGCGCCATTCGATGGTGTCCGGGATCTCG
ACGCTCTCCCTTATGCGACTCCTGCATTAGGAAGCAGCCCAGTAGTAGGTTGAGGCCGTTGAGCACCGCC
GCCGCAAGGAATGGTGCATGCAAGGAGATGGCGCCCAACAGTCCCCCGGCCACGGGGCCTGCCACCATAC
CCACGCCGAAACAAGCGCTCATGAGCCCGAAGTGGCGAGCCCGATCTTCCCCATCGGTGATGTCGGCGAT
ATAGGCGCCAGCAACCGCACCTGTGGCGCCGGTGATGCCGGCCACGATGCGTCCGGCGTAGAGGATCGAG
ATCTCGATCCCGCGAAAT
Features (pLannotate 1.2.2; 22 found; start..end, strand, type, name):
      1..19      +  promoter       T7 promoter: promoter for bacteriophage T7 RNA polymerase
     20..44      +  protein_bind   lac operator: The lac repressor binds to the lac operator to inhibit transcription in E. coli. This inhibition can be relieved by adding lactose or isopropyl-β-D-thiogalactopyranoside (IPTG). lac repressor encoded by lacI
     59..81      +  RBS            RBS: efficient ribosome binding site from bacteriophage T7 gene 10 (Olins and Rangwala, 1989)
    100..116     +  CDS            capTEV™ (fragment): composite tag for in vivo biotinylation, TEV protease cleavage, and 6xHis tagging
    127..144     +  CDS            thrombin site: thrombin recognition and cleavage site
    148..180     +  CDS            T7 tag (gene 10 leader): leader peptide from bacteriophage T7 gene 10 promotes efficient translation in E. coli
    190..1533    +  CDS            SAD1: SAD1_YEAST - Experimental evidence at protein level: Swiss-Prot protein existence level 1. Promotes the assembly of newly synthesized U4 snRNA into the U4/U6 snRNP particle. Required for splicing of pre-mRNA. From Saccharomyces cerevisiae (strain ATCC 204508 / S288c) (Baker's yeast).
   1543..1560    +  CDS            9xHis (fragment): 9xHis affinity tag
   1570..1619    +  CDS            SET1 (fragment): solubility-enhancement tag derived from T7 phage gene 10B
   1627..1674    +  terminator     T7 terminator: transcription terminator for bacteriophage T7 RNA polymerase
   1711..2139    +  rep_origin     f1 ori (sequence partly withheld): f1 bacteriophage origin of replication; arrow indicates direction of (+) strand synthesis
   2192..2249    +  promoter       AmpR promoter (fragment): bla
   2258..3073    -  CDS            KanR: aminoglycoside phosphotransferase; aph(3')-Ia; confers resistance to kanamycin in bacteria or G418 (Geneticin®) in eukaryotes
   3195..3783    +  rep_origin     ori: high-copy-number ColE1/pMB1/pBR322/pUC origin of replication
   3969..4108    -  misc_feature   bom: basis of mobility region from pBR322
   4210..4401    -  CDS            rop: Rop protein, which maintains plasmids at low copy number; rop
   4418..4798    +  CDS            YPB1_ECOLX: Protein predicted: Swiss-Prot protein existence level 4. From Escherichia coli.
   4870..5161    -  CDS            TcR (fragment): tetracycline efflux protein; tet; confers resistance to tetracycline
   5176..5197    -  protein_bind   CAP binding site: CAP binding activates transcription in the presence of cAMP. E. coli catabolite activator protein
   5210..6292    -  CDS            lacI: lac repressor; lacI; The lac repressor binds to the lac operator to inhibit transcription in E. coli. This inhibition can be relieved by adding lactose or isopropyl-β-D-thiogalactopyranoside (IPTG).
   6293..6370    -  promoter       lacI promoter: lacI
   6378..6657    -  CDS            TcR (fragment): tetracycline efflux protein; tet; confers resistance to tetracycline
