[The description below was written by a language model from this plasmid's Addgene catalogue record and pLannotate feature annotations shown in this document.]
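Description:
pET28b-sad1-D159A is a bacterial expression plasmid built on the pET28b backbone for producing a point-mutant form of the Saccharomyces cerevisiae splicing factor Sad1 (YFR005C) in E. coli. It is maintained through a ColE1/pBR322-type origin accompanied by the bom region and the rop gene, which moderates copy number, and it is selected with kanamycin through the aph(3')-Ia resistance gene. An f1 origin is also present. The short tetracycline-resistance and AmpR-promoter fragments in the annotation are non-functional remnants of the pBR322-derived backbone rather than usable markers.

The expression cassette is the standard pET arrangement. A T7 promoter is followed immediately by a lac operator and the T7 gene 10 ribosome binding site, and the plasmid carries lacI, so transcription is repressed until IPTG is added in a host that supplies T7 RNA polymerase. The reading frame begins with an N-terminal 6xHis tag (which the automated annotation labels as a fragment of a composite tag), followed by a thrombin cleavage site and the T7 gene 10 leader tag. Full-length Sad1, residues 1–448, follows; it was cloned from strain S288C between the BamHI and XhoI sites and carries the D159A substitution. A vector-encoded His-tag sequence lies downstream of the insert, but the record describes only the N-terminal tag, and it cannot be determined from the record whether the downstream one is translated. A T7 terminator closes the unit.

The stated purpose is protein expression. The associated work concerns the crystal structure of Sad1, a catalytically inactive deubiquitinase-like protein required for pre-mRNA splicing, so this construct probably supplies affinity-purifiable mutant protein for comparison with wild type. The record does not state the specific rationale for the D159A change.
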