Addgene plasmid #90305: pET28b-sad1-D159A
Purpose: protein expression
Depositing lab: Christine Guthrie. Depositing organization: University of California, San Francisco (UCSF). Publication: The crystal structure of S. cerevisiae Sad1, a catalytically inactive deubiquitinase that is broadly required for pre-mRNA splicing. Hadjivassiliou H, Rosenberg OS, Guthrie C. RNA. 2014 May;20(5):656-69. doi: 10.1261/rna.042838.113. Epub 2014 Mar 28. PubMed 24681967.
Backbone
  Vector backbone: pET28b
  Backbone manufacturer: EMD Biosciences
  Backbone size w/o insert (bp): 5368
  Vector type: Bacterial Expression
Growth in bacteria
  Bacterial resistance: Kanamycin, 50 μg/mL
  Growth temperature: 37°C
  Growth strain: DH5alpha
  Copy number: Unknown
Gene/Insert
  Gene/Insert name: SAD1 (alt name: YFR005C)
  Species: S. cerevisiae (budding yeast)
  Insert size (bp): 1346
  Mutation: D159A
  Tag / fusion protein: His tag (N terminal on insert)
Terms and licenses: Academic/Nonprofit Terms; Industry Terms: Not Available to Industry
Depositor comments: Full-length Sad1, amino acids 1–448, was cloned from S. cerevisiae S288C into the pET-28b plasmid at the Bam HI and XhoI sites, which fuses a 6-His tag to the N terminus.
How to cite: pET28b-sad1-D159A was a gift from Christine Guthrie (Addgene plasmid # 90305 ; http://n2t.net/addgene:90305 ; RRID:Addgene_90305)
